Addgene plasmid #247274: EK0720 CMV-TO-BFPmut-3UTR(t70587-long) (FLP-IN)
Purpose: inactive BFP with long synthetic 3' UTR
Depositing lab: Xiaojing Gao. Depositing organization: Stanford University. Publication: Sequence-Independent RNA Sensing in Living Mammalian Cells. Kolber NS, Kaseniit KE, Lanz TV, Robinson WH, Gao XJ. bioRxiv [Preprint]. 2025 Sep 18:2025.09.18.677213. doi: 10.1101/2025.09.18.677213. PubMed 41000785.
Backbone
  Vector backbone: FLP-IN
  Vector type: Mammalian Expression
Growth in bacteria
  Bacterial resistance: Ampicillin, 100 μg/mL
  Growth temperature: 37°C
  Growth strain: DH5alpha
  Copy number: High Copy
Gene/Insert
  Gene/Insert name: BFPmut-3UTR(t70587-long)
  Species: Synthetic
  Mutation: WT
  Promoter: CMV-TO
  Cloning method: Unknown
Terms and licenses: Academic/Nonprofit Terms; Industry Terms: Not Available to Industry
How to cite: EK0720 CMV-TO-BFPmut-3UTR(t70587-long) (FLP-IN) was a gift from Xiaojing Gao (Addgene plasmid # 247274 ; http://n2t.net/addgene:247274 ; RRID:Addgene_247274)
