[The description below was written by a language model from this plasmid's Addgene catalogue record and pLannotate feature annotations shown in this document.]
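Description:
EK0720 CMV-TO-BFPmut-3UTR(t70587-long) (FLP-IN) is a 6.3 kb mammalian expression plasmid built on a Flp-In-type backbone, designed for site-specific single-copy integration into host cell lines that carry a genomic FRT landing pad. In bacteria it is maintained at high copy through a ColE1/pUC-type origin and selected with ampicillin via the β-lactamase gene. For mammalian cells, the backbone carries an FRT site placed directly upstream of a hygromycin resistance coding sequence followed by an SV40 polyadenylation signal. No complete promoter is annotated in front of HygR, which fits the usual Flp-In logic: FLP-mediated recombination places the marker behind a promoter resident at the genomic target, so hygromycin resistance reports correct integration. Short annotated fragments of f1 ori, SV40 promoter, ble and lac elements appear to be backbone remnants.

The payload is driven by the CMV enhancer and immediate early promoter followed by two tet operator sequences (the "CMV-TO" arrangement). This allows repression by Tet repressor and induction with tetracycline or doxycycline in TetR-expressing cells, and constitutive expression elsewhere. The open reading frame matches mTagBFP2 and is described in the record as an inactive BFP mutant, although the specific inactivating change is not stated and the mutation field simply reads WT. A short HA epitope fragment is annotated downstream. About 475 nt of unannotated sequence lies between this and the bGH polyadenylation signal, presumably corresponding to the long synthetic 3' UTR named t70587-long. The associated work concerns sequence-independent RNA sensing in living mammalian cells, so the construct plausibly provides a defined, non-fluorescent transcript for such sensors, though the record does not state its exact role.
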