Features (pLannotate 1.2.2; 23 found; start..end, strand, type, name):
     91..470     +  enhancer       CMV enhancer: human cytomegalovirus immediate early enhancer
    471..674     +  promoter       CMV promoter: human cytomegalovirus (CMV) immediate early promoter
    676..695     +  promoter       PLtetO-1 promoter (fragment): modified phage lambda PL promoter with tet operator sites (Lutz and Bujard, 1997)
    697..716     +  promoter       PLtetO-1 promoter (fragment): modified phage lambda PL promoter with tet operator sites (Lutz and Bujard, 1997)
    724..757     +  promoter       TRE3GV promoter (fragment): 3rd-generation Tet-responsive promoter that can be activated by binding of Tet-On® 3G, optimized for retroviral and lentiviral vectors
    847..1557    +  CDS            mTagBFP2: mTagBFP2 is a basic (constitutively fluorescent) blue fluorescent protein published in 2011, derived from Entacmaea quadricolor. It is reported to be a very rapidly-maturing monomer with very low acid sensitivity.
   1576..1602    +  CDS            3xHA (fragment): three tandem HA epitope tags
   2078..2302    +  polyA_signal   bGH poly(A) signal: bovine growth hormone polyadenylation signal
   2318..2341    +  polyA_signal   bGH poly(A) signal (fragment): bovine growth hormone polyadenylation signal
   2345..2366    +  promoter       SV40 promoter (fragment): SV40 enhancer and early promoter
   2387..2620    +  rep_origin     f1 ori (fragment) (sequence partly withheld): f1 bacteriophage origin of replication; arrow indicates direction of (+) strand synthesis
   2625..2672    +  protein_bind   FRT: FLP-mediated recombination occurs in the 8-bp core sequence TCTAGAAA (Turan and Bode, 2011). FLP recombinase from the Saccharomyces cerevisiae 2μ plasmid
   2680..3702    +  CDS            HygR: aminoglycoside phosphotransferase from E. coli; aph(4)-Ia; confers resistance to hygromycin
   3712..3837    +  CDS            ble (fragment): BLE_KLEPN - Experimental evidence at protein level: Swiss-Prot protein existence level 1. Binding protein with a strong affinity to the bleomycin family of antibiotics. Binds to CL990; an antimitotic-antibiotic compound. From Klebsiella pneumoniae.
   3832..3953    +  polyA_signal   SV40 poly(A) signal: SV40 polyadenylation signal
   4026..4042    -  protein_bind   lac operator: The lac repressor binds to the lac operator to inhibit transcription in E. coli. This inhibition can be relieved by adding lactose or isopropyl-β-D-thiogalactopyranoside (IPTG). lac repressor encoded by lacI
   4050..4080    -  promoter       lac promoter: promoter for the E. coli lac operon
   4095..4116    -  protein_bind   CAP binding site: CAP binding activates transcription in the presence of cAMP. E. coli catabolite activator protein
   4129..4221    -  CDS            lacI (fragment): lac repressor; lacI; The lac repressor binds to the lac operator to inhibit transcription in E. coli. This inhibition can be relieved by adding lactose or isopropyl-β-D-thiogalactopyranoside (IPTG).
   4404..4992    -  rep_origin     ori: high-copy-number ColE1/pMB1/pBR322/pUC origin of replication
   5163..6023    -  CDS            AmpR: β-lactamase; bla; confers resistance to ampicillin, carbenicillin, and related antibiotics
   6024..6128    -  promoter       AmpR promoter: bla
   6187..6239    -  misc_feature   bom (fragment): basis of mobility region from pBR322
>Addgene plasmid #247274 | EK0720 CMV-TO-BFPmut-3UTR(t70587-long) (FLP-IN) | addgene full sequence | sequence record 490871 | Addgene NGS Result
AACAAGGCAAGGCTTGACCGACAATTGCATGAAGAATCTGCTTAGGGTTAGGCGTTTTGCGCTGCTTCGT
ACGGGCCAGATATACGCGTTGACATTGATTATTGACTAGTTATTAATAGTAATCAATTACGGGGTCATTA
GTTCATAGCCCATATATGGAGTTCCGCGTTACATAACTTACGGTAAATGGCCCGCCTGGCTGACCGCCCA
ACGACCCCCGCCCATTGACGTCAATAATGACGTATGTTCCCATAGTAACGCCAATAGGGACTTTCCATTG
ACGTCAATGGGTGGAGTATTTACGGTAAACTGCCCACTTGGCAGTACATCAAGTGTATCATATGCCAAGT
ACGCCCCCTATTGACGTCAATGACGGTAAATGGCCCGCCTGGCATTATGCCCAGTACATGACCTTATGGG
ACTTTCCTACTTGGCAGTACATCTACGTATTAGTCATCGCTATTACCATGGTGATGCGGTTTTGGCAGTA
CATCAATGGGCGTGGATAGCGGTTTGACTCACGGGGATTTCCAAGTCTCCACCCCATTGACGTCAATGGG
AGTTTGTTTTGGCACCAAAATCAACGGGACTTTCCAAAATGTCGTAACAACTCCGCCCCATTGACGCAAA
TGGGCGGTAGGCGTGTACGGTGGGAGGTCTATATAAGCAGAGCTCTCCCTATCAGTGATAGAGATCTCCC
TATCAGTGATAGAGATCGTCGACGAGCTCGTTTAGTGAACCGTCAGATCGCCTGGAGACGCCATCCACGC
TGTTTTGACCTCCATAGAAGACACCGGGACCGATCCAGCCTCCGGACTCTAGCGTTTAAACTTAAGCTTC
GCCACCATGGTGTCTAAGGGCGAAGAGCTGATTAAGGAGAACATGCACATGAAGCTGTACATGGAGGGCA
CCGTGGACAACCATCACTTCAAGTGCACATCCGAGGGCGAAGGCAAGCCCTACGAGGGCACCCAGACCAT
GAGAATCAAGGTGGTCGAGGGCGGCCCTCTCCCCTTCGCCTTCGACATCCTGGCTACTAGCTTCCTCTAC
GGCAGCAAGACCTTCATCAACCACACCCAGGGCATCCCCGACTTCTTCAAGCAGTCCTTCCCTGAGGGCT
TCACATGGGAGAGAGTCACCACATACGAGGACGGGGGCGTGCTGACCGCTACCCAGGACACCAGCCTCCA
GGACGGCTGCCTCATCTACAACGTCAAGATCAGAGGGGTGAACTTCACATCCAACGGCCCTGTGATGCAG
AAGAAAACACTCGGCTGGGAGGCCTTCACCGAAACGCTGTACCCCGCTGACGGCGGCCTGGAAGGCAGAA
ACGACATGGCCCTGAAGCTCGTGGGCGGGAGCCATCTGATCGCAAACGCCAAGACCACATATAGATCCAA
GAAACCCGCTAAGAACCTCAAGATGCCTGGCGTCTACTATGTGGACTACAGACTGGAAAGAATCAAGGAG
GCCAACAACGAAACCTACGTCGAGCAGCACGCGGTGGCAGTGGCCAGATACTGCGACCTCCCTAGCAAAC
TGGGGCACAAACTTAATTGAAGCTAGCTGGCTGGATACCCATACGATGTTCCAGATTACGCTCTCGAGAC
CGGTCCCTGCCTTGTCTACCAAACCCTCAGGCAGGATTTGCGCGCCGAAGTGCTCCGCGGAGAGCAGGTG
TAGCGGGAAATAAGTAACTGATCTCGTCGACATGATCGTTAAGGGTGGGCGCGGTTGCGTAATGCTAAGA
TAGCTCTCTATTTGCACCAGTGGTCTATCGGTACGTAAGGCCCAACAATGACGCGGATAGAAGGAAACAC
TCATCCGTGTCGACTTGGTCCACACGCGTACTCCGCGGAACATACTTCGGTGTCGAGTGGTAATAGATGC
CGGTTGTGGCAGAGTCTGAGGAATACTCACGTAGCAACAGCTTTGAAAGTAGAAGAAACCTGCCTGACTG
TCGGCGAGTGAACCGGATCCGGGCCCGAACAAAAACTCATCTCAGAAGAGGATCTGAATAGCGCCGTCGA
CCATCATCATAATCATCATTGAGTTTAAACCCGCTGATCAGCCTCGACTGTGCCTTCTAGTTGCCAGCCA
TCTGTTGTTTGCCCCTCCCCCGTGCCTTCCTTGACCCTGGAAGGTGCCACTCCCACTGTCCTTTCCTAAT
AAAATGAGGAAATTGCATCGCATTGTCTGAGTAGGTGTCATTCTATTCTGGGGGGTGGGGTGGGGCAGGA
CAGCAAGGGGGAGGATTGGGAAGACAATAGCAGGCATGCTGGGGATGCGGTGGGCTCTATGGAGATCTAT
CGATGTTCTGGGGATGCGGTGGGCTCTATGGCTTCTGAGGCGGAAAGAACCAGCTGGGGCTCTAGGGGGT
ATCCCC
[124 nt withheld, positions 2387-2510]
C
[91 nt withheld, positions 2512-2602]
AGGGTGATGGTTCACGTACCTAGAAGTTCCTATTCCGAAGTTCCTATTCTCTAGAAAGTATAGGAACTTC
CTTGGCCAAAAAGCCTGAACTCACCGCGACGTCTGTCGAGAAGTTTCTGATCGAAAAGTTCGACAGCGTC
TCCGACCTGATGCAGCTCTCGGAGGGCGAAGAATCTCGTGCTTTCAGCTTCGATGTAGGAGGGCGTGGAT
ATGTCCTGCGGGTAAATAGCTGCGCCGATGGTTTCTACAAAGATCGTTATGTTTATCGGCACTTTGCATC
GGCCGCGCTCCCGATTCCGGAAGTGCTTGACATTGGGGAATTCAGCGAGAGCCTGACCTATTGCATCTCC
CGCCGTGCACAGGGTGTCACGTTGCAAGACCTGCCTGAAACCGAACTGCCCGCTGTTCTGCAGCCGGTCG
CGGAGGCCATGGATGCGATCGCTGCGGCCGATCTTAGCCAGACGAGCGGGTTCGGCCCATTCGGACCGCA
AGGAATCGGTCAATACACTACATGGCGTGATTTCATATGCGCGATTGCTGATCCCCATGTGTATCACTGG
CAAACTGTGATGGACGACACCGTCAGTGCGTCCGTCGCGCAGGCTCTCGATGAGCTGATGCTTTGGGCCG
AGGACTGCCCCGAAGTCCGGCACCTCGTGCACGCGGATTTCGGCTCCAACAATGTCCTGACGGACAATGG
CCGCATAACAGCGGTCATTGACTGGAGCGAGGCGATGTTCGGGGATTCCCAATACGAGGTCGCCAACATC
TTCTTCTGGAGGCCGTGGTTGGCTTGTATGGAGCAGCAGACGCGCTACTTCGAGCGGAGGCATCCGGAGC
TTGCAGGATCGCCGCGGCTCCGGGCGTATATGCTCCGCATTGGTCTTGACCAACTCTATCAGAGCTTGGT
TGACGGCAATTTCGATGATGCAGCTTGGGCGCAGGGTCGATGCGACGCAATCGTCCGATCCGGAGCCGGG
ACTGTCGGGCGTACACAAATCGCCCGCAGAAGCGCGGCCGTCTGGACCGATGGCTGTGTAGAAGTACTCG
CCGATAGTGGAAACCGACGCCCCAGCACTCGTCCGAGGGCAAAGGAATAGCACGTACTACGAGATTTCGA
TTCCACCGCCGCCTTCTATGAAAGGTTGGGCTTCGGAATCGTTTTCCGGGACGCCGGCTGGATGATCCTC
CAGCGCGGGGATCTCATGCTGGAGTTCTTCGCCCACCCCAACTTGTTTATTGCAGCTTATAATGGTTACA
AATAAAGCAATAGCATCACAAATTTCACAAATAAAGCATTTTTTTCACTGCATTCTAGTTGTGGTTTGTC
CAAACTCATCAATGTATCTTATCATGTCTGTATACCGTCGACCTCTAGCTAGAGCTTGGCGTAATCATGG
TCATAGCTGTTTCCTGTGTGAAATTGTTATCCGCTCACAATTCCACACAACATACGAGCCGGAAGCATAA
AGTGTAAAGCCTGGGGTGCCTAATGAGTGAGCTAACTCACATTAATTGCGTTGCGCTCACTGCCCGCTTT
CCAGTCGGGAAACCTGTCGTGCCAGCTGCATTAATGAATCGGCCAACGCGCGGGGAGAGGCGGTTTGCGT
ATTGGGCGCTCTTCCGCTTCCTCGCTCACTGACTCGCTGCGCTCGGTCGTTCGGCTGCGGCGAGCGGTAT
CAGCTCACTCAAAGGCGGTAATACGGTTATCCACAGAATCAGGGGATAACGCAGGAAAGAACATGTGAGC
AAAAGGCCAGCAAAAGGCCAGGAACCGTAAAAAGGCCGCGTTGCTGGCGTTTTTCCATAGGCTCCGCCCC
CCTGACGAGCATCACAAAAATCGACGCTCAAGTCAGAGGTGGCGAAACCCGACAGGACTATAAAGATACC
AGGCGTTTCCCCCTGGAAGCTCCCTCGTGCGCTCTCCTGTTCCGACCCTGCCGCTTACCGGATACCTGTC
CGCCTTTCTCCCTTCGGGAAGCGTGGCGCTTTCTCATAGCTCACGCTGTAGGTATCTCAGTTCGGTGTAG
GTCGTTCGCTCCAAGCTGGGCTGTGTGCACGAACCCCCCGTTCAGCCCGACCGCTGCGCCTTATCCGGTA
ACTATCGTCTTGAGTCCAACCCGGTAAGACACGACTTATCGCCACTGGCAGCAGCCACTGGTAACAGGAT
TAGCAGAGCGAGGTATGTAGGCGGTGCTACAGAGTTCTTGAAGTGGTGGCCTAACTACGGCTACACTAGA
AGAACAGTATTTGGTATCTGCGCTCTGCTGAAGCCAGTTACCTTCGGAAAAAGAGTTGGTAGCTCTTGAT
CCGGCAAACAAACCACCGCTGGTAGCGGTGGTTTTTTTGTTTGCAAGCAGCAGATTACGCGCAGAAAAAA
AGGATCTCAAGAAGATCCTTTGATCTTTTCTACGGGGTCTGACGCTCAGTGGAACGAAAACTCACGTTAA
GGGATTTTGGTCATGAGATTATCAAAAAGGATCTTCACCTAGATCCTTTTAAATTAAAAATGAAGTTTTA
AATCAATCTAAAGTATATATGAGTAAACTTGGTCTGACAGTTACCAATGCTTAATCAGTGAGGCACCTAT
CTCAGCGATCTGTCTATTTCGTTCATCCATAGTTGCCTGACTCCCCGTCGTGTAGATAACTACGATACGG
GAGGGCTTACCATCTGGCCCCAGTGCTGCAATGATACCGCGAGACCCACGCTCACCGGCTCCAGATTTAT
CAGCAATAAACCAGCCAGCCGGAAGGGCCGAGCGCAGAAGTGGTCCTGCAACTTTATCCGCCTCCATCCA
GTCTATTAATTGTTGCCGGGAAGCTAGAGTAAGTAGTTCGCCAGTTAATAGTTTGCGCAACGTTGTTGCC
ATTGCTACAGGCATCGTGGTGTCACGCTCGTCGTTTGGTATGGCTTCATTCAGCTCCGGTTCCCAACGAT
CAAGGCGAGTTACATGATCCCCCATGTTGTGCAAAAAAGCGGTTAGCTCCTTCGGTCCTCCGATCGTTGT
CAGAAGTAAGTTGGCCGCAGTGTTATCACTCATGGTTATGGCAGCACTGCATAATTCTCTTACTGTCATG
CCATCCGTAAGATGCTTTTCTGTGACTGGTGAGTACTCAACCAAGTCATTCTGAGAATAGTGTATGCGGC
GACCGAGTTGCTCTTGCCCGGCGTCAATACGGGATAATACCGCGCCACATAGCAGAACTTTAAAAGTGCT
CATCATTGGAAAACGTTCTTCGGGGCGAAAACTCTCAAGGATCTTACCGCTGTTGAGATCCAGTTCGATG
TAACCCACTCGTGCACCCAACTGATCTTCAGCATCTTTTACTTTCACCAGCGTTTCTGGGTGAGCAAAAA
CAGGAAGGCAAAATGCCGCAAAAAAGGGAATAAGGGCGACACGGAAATGTTGAATACTCATACTCTTCCT
TTTTCAATATTATTGAAGCATTTATCAGGGTTATTGTCTCATGAGCGGATACATATTTGAATGTATTTAG
AAAAATAAACAAATAGGGGTTCCGCGCACATTTCCCCGAAAAGTGCCACCTGACGTCGACGGATCGGGAG
ATCTCCCGATCCCCTATGGTGCACTCTCAGTACAATCTGCTCTGATGCCGCATAGTTAAGCCAGTATCTG
CTCCCTGCTTGTGTGTTGGAGGTCGCTGAGTAGTGCGCGAGCAAAATTTAAGCTAC
